>Addgene plasmid #159022 | pMSR:MSMEG_0759:Dendra | addgene full sequence | sequence record 315546 | Addgene NGS Result
TGATAGAGTTTGTCCTCCCTATCAGTGATAGATAGGCTTAAGGAGTAATACGACTCACTATAGGGAGAAG
GAGGCCATTATGCCGGCAATCGTGCTCATCGGGGCCCAATGGGGCGACGAGGGCAAAGGTAAAGCCACCG
ATCTACTCGGTGGACGCGTGCAGTGGGTAGTTCGCTACCAGGGCGGCAACAACGCGGGACACACCGTCGT
GTTGCCCACCGGGGAGAACTTCGCGCTGCACCTCATCCCCTCGGGCATCCTCACACCCGGGGTCACCAAC
GTCATCGGTAACGGTGTGGTGGTCGACCCGGGCGTGCTGTTGACCGAGCTGAAGGGCCTCGAGGATCGCG
GGGTCGACACGTCGAACCTGCTGATCTCGGCCGACGCCCATCTGCTGATGCCGTACCACGTCGCGATCGA
CAAGGTCGTGGAGCGCTGGGCGGGCAGCAAGAAGATCGGCACCACGGGCCGCGGTATCGGCCCGTGCTAC
CAGGACAAGATCGCGCGCATCGGCATCCGGGTGGCCGACGTGCTCGACGAGCAGGTGCTGGCCGAAAAGA
TCGAGGCCGCACTTGAATTCAAGAACCAGGTGCTGGTCAAGATCTACAACCGCAAGGCGCTGGAGCCCGC
CGAGGTGCTCGAGAACCTGCTGGAACAGGCCGAGGGCTTCAAGCATCGCATCGCCGACGCGCGGCTGCTG
CTCAACCAGGCGCTGGAGAACGACGAGGCCGTGCTGCTCGAGGGCTCGCAGGGCACCCTGCTGGATGTCG
ACCACGGCACGTATCCCTTTGTCACGTCGTCGAACCCGACGGCAGGCGGCGCCGCGGTCGGCTCGGGCAT
CGGGCCCACCCGCATCACCACGGTGCTGGGCATCCTCAAGGCGTACACCACGCGCGTCGGCTCCGGTCCG
TTCCCCACCGAACTGTTCGACGAGCACGGCGCCTACCTGGCCAAGACCGGTGGCGAGGTCGGTGTCACGA
CCGGCCGCGCCCGTCGATGCGGCTGGTTCGACGCGGTGATCGCGCGCTACGCGACCAGGGTCAACGGCAT
CACCGACTACTTCCTGACCAAGCTCGACGTGCTGTCGAGCCTGGAGACAGTGCCGGTGTGCGTCGGCTAC
ACGGTCGACGGCAAGCGTGTCGACGAGATGCCGATGACGCAGTCGGACATCGCCCGCGCCGAGCCCGTCT
ACGAGGAACTGCCGGGCTGGTGGGAGGACATCTCGGGCGCACGCGAGTTCGAGGATCTGCCCGCCAAGGC
CCGCGACTACGTGCTGCGCCTCGAAGAGCTTGCCGGAGCGTATGTTTCGTGCATCGGTGTGGGGCCGGGC
CGGGATCAGACCATCGTGCGCCGTGACGTGCTGGCTGCCCGTAAGCTTGGTGCGGCCGCGGGCAACACGC
CTGGCATCAATCTGATCAAGGAGGACATGCGTGTCAAGGTGCATATGGAGGGCAACGTGAACGGTCACGC
CTTCGTGATCGAGGGGGAGGGTAAGGGTAAGCCTTACGAAGGGACCCAGACCGCCAACCTCACCGTCAAG
GAGGGCGCCCCTCTCCCATTCTCGTACGATATCCTCACTACCGCGGTGCATTACGGGAACCGCGTGTTCA
CCAAGTACCCCGAGGATATCCCTGACTACTTCAAGCAGAGCTTCCCGGAGGGATACTCCTGGGAGCGGAC
GATGACCTTCGAAGACAAGGGTATCTGTACGATCCGCAGCGACATCTCGCTGGAAGGGGACTGTTTCTTC
CAGAACGTCCGTTTCAAGGGGACCAACTTTCCGCCGAACGGCCCGGTCATGCAGAAGAAGACCCTCAAGT
GGGAGCCGAGCACGGAGAAGCTGCACGTTCGGGACGGCCTCCTGGTCGGCAACATCAACATGGCGCTGCT
GCTGGAAGGCGGCGGCCACTACCTATGCGACTTCAAGACCACGTACAAAGCGAAGAAGGTCGTCCAGCTG
CCCGACGCGCACTTCGTGGACCACCGCATCGAAATCCTGGGGAACGATTCGGACTACAACAAGGTCAAGT
TGTACGAGCACGCTGTGGCACGCTATAGCCCGCTCCCGTCGCAGGTCTGGTTCGAAGGCGGCGGCGGGGA
GAACCTGTATTTCCAGGACTACAAGGACGACGACGACAAGTGATTTAAATAACCCCTTGGGGCCTCTAAA
CGGGTCTTGAGGGGTTTTTTGTTAACTAGCGTACGATCGAATTCCTGCAGCTCACGGTAACTGATGCCGT
ATTTGCAGTACCAGCGTACGGCCCACAGAATGATGTCACGCTGAAAATGCCGGCCTTTGAATGGGTTCAT
GTGCAGCTCCATCAGCAAAAGGGGATGATAAGTTTATCACCACCGACTATTTGCAACAGTGCCGTTGATC
GTGCTATGATCGACTGATGTCATCAGCGGTGGAGTGCAATGTCGTGCAATACGAATGGCGAAAAGCCGAG
CTCATCGGTCAGCTTCTCAACCTTGGGGTTACCCCCGGCGGTGTGCTGCTGGTCCACAGCTCCTTCCGTA
GCGTCCGGCCCCTCGAAGATGGGCCACTTGGACTGATCGAGGCCCTGCGTGCTACGCTGGGTCCGGGAGG
GACGCTCGTCATGCCCTCGTGGTCAGGTCTGGACGACGAGCCGTTCGATCCTGCCACGTCGCCCGTTACA
CCGGACCTTGGAGTTGTCTCTGACACATTCTGGCGCCTGCCAAATGTAAAGCGCAGCGCCCATCCATTTG
CCTTTGCGGCAGCGGGGCCACAGGCAGAGCAGATCATCTCTGATCCATTGCCCCTGCCACCTTACTCGCC
TGCAAGCCCGGTCGCCCGTGTCCATGAACTCGATGGGCAGGTACTTCTCCTCGGCGTGGGACACGATGCC
AACACGACGCTGCATCTTGCCGAGTTGATGGCAAAGGTTCCCTATGGGGTGCCGAGACACTGCACCATTC
TTCAGGATGGCAAGTTGGTACGCGTCGATTATCTCGAGAATGACCACTGCTGTGAGCGCTTTGCCTTGGC
GGACAGGTGGCTCAAGGAGAAGAGCCTTCAGAAGGAAGGTCCAGTCGGTCATGCCTTTGCTCGGTTGATC
CGCTCCCGCGACATTGTGGCGACAGCCCTGGGTCAACTGGGCCGAGATCCGTTGATCTTCCTGCATCCGC
CAGAGGCGGGATGCGAAGAATGCGATGCCGCTCGCCAGTCGATTGGCTGAGCTCATGAGCGGAGAACGAG
ATGACGTTGGAGGGGCAAGGTCGCGCTGATTGCTGGGGCAACACGGGGGATCCACTAGTTCCATGAGCGT
CAGACCCCGTAGAAAAGATCAAAGGATCTTCTTGAGATCCTTTTTTTCTGCGCGTAATCTGCTGCTTGCA
AACAAAAAAACCACCGCTACCAGCGGTGGTTTGTTTGCCGGATCAAGAGCTACCAACTCTTTTTCCGAAG
GTAACTGGCTTCAGCAGAGCGCAGATACCAAATACTGTCCTTCTAGTGTAGCCGTAGTTAGGCCACCACT
TCAAGAACTCTGTAGCACCGCCTACATACCTCGCTCTGCTAATCCTGTTACCAGTGGCTGCTGCCAGTGG
CGATAAGTCGTGTCTTACCGGGTTGGACTCAAGACGATAGTTACCGGATAAGGCGCAGCGGTCGGGCTGA
ACGGGGGGTTCGTGCACACAGCCCAGCTTGGAGCGAACGACCTACACCGAACTGAGATACCTACAGCGTG
AGCTATGAGAAAGCGCCACGCTTCCCGAGGGGAGAAAGGCGGACAGGTATCCGGTAAGCGGCAGGGTCGG
AACAGGAGAGCGCACGAGGGAGCTTCCAGGGGGAAACGCCTGGTATCTTTATAGTCCTGTCGGGTTTCGC
CACCTCTGACTTGAGCGTCGATTTTTGTGATGCTCGTCAGGGGGGCGGAGCCTATGGAAAAACGCCAGCA
ACGCGGCCTTTTTACGGTTCCTGGCCTTTTGCTGGCCTTTTGCTCACATGTTCTTTCCTGCGTTATCCCC
TGATTCTGTGGATAACCGTATTACCGCCTTTGAGTGAGCTGATACCGCTCGCCGCAGCCGAACGACCGAG
CGCAACGCGTGCGGCCGCGGTACCCGGGGATCCTCTAGAGTCGACCACCAAGGGCACCATCTCTGCTTGG
GCCACCCCGTTGGCCGCAGCCAGCTCGCTGAGAGCCGTGAACGACAGGGCGAACGCCAGCCCGCCGACGG
CGAGGGTTCCGACCGCTGCAACTCCCGGTGCAACCTTGTCCCGGTCTATTCTCTTCACTGCACCAGCTCC
AATCTGGTGTGAATGCCCCTCGTCTGTTCGCGCAGGCGGGGGGCTCTATTCGTTTGTCAGCATCGAAAGT
AGCCAGATCAGGGATGCGTTGCAACCGCGTATGCCCAGGTCAGAAGAGTCGCACAAGAGTTGCAGACCCC
TGGAAAGAAAAATGGCCAGAGGGCGAAAACACCCTCTGACCAGCGGAGCGGGCGACGGGAATCGAACCCG
CGTAGCTAGTTTGGAAGAATGGGTGTCTGCCGACCACATATGGGCCGGTCAAGATAGGTTTTTACCCCCT
CTCGGCTGCATCCTCTAAGTGGAAAGAAATTGCAGGTCGTAGAAGCGCGTTGAAGCCTGAGAGTTGCACA
GGAGTTGCAACCCGGTAGCCTTGTTCACGACGAGAGGAGACCTAGTTGGCACGTCGCGGATGGGGATCGC
TGAAGACTCAGCGCAGCGGGAGGATCCAAGCCTCATACGTCAACCCGCAGGACGGTGTGAGGTACTACGC
GCTGCAGACCTACGACAACAAGATGGACGCCGAAGCCTGGCTCGCGGGCGAGAAGCGGCTCATCGAGATG
GAGACCTGGACCCCTCCACAGGACCGGGCGAAGAAGGCAGCCGCCAGCGCCATCACGCTGGAGGAGTACA
CCCGGAAGTGGCTCGTGGAGCGCGACCTCGCAGACGGCACCAGGGATCTGTACAGCGGGCACGCGGAGCG
CCGCATCTACCCGGTGCTAGGTGAAGTGGCGGTCACAGAGATGACGCCAGCTCTGGTGCGTGCGTGGTGG
GCCGGGATGGGTAGGAAGCACCCGACTGCCCGCCGGCATGCCTACAACGTCCTCCGGGCGGTGATGAACA
CAGCGGTCGAGGACAAGCTGATCGCAGAGAACCCGTGCCGGATCGAGCAGAAGGCAGCCGATGAGCGCGA
CGTAGAGGCGCTGACGCCTGAGGAGCTGGACATCGTCGCCGCTGAGATCTTCGAGCACTACCGGATCGCG
GCATACATCCTGGCGTGGACGAGCCTCCGGTTCGGAGAGCTGATCGAGCTTCGCCGCAAGGACATCGTGG
ACGACGGCATGACGATGAAGCTCCGGGTGCGCCGTGGCGCTTCCCGCGTGGGGAACAAGATCGTCGTTGG
CAACGCCAAGACCGTCCGGTCGAAGCGTCCTGTGACGGTTCCGCCTCACGTCGCGGAGATGATCCGAGCG
CACATGAAGGACCGTACGAAGATGAACAAGGGCCCCGAGGCATTCCTGGTGACCACGACGCAGGGCAACC
GGCTGTCGAAGTCCGCGTTCACCAAGTCGCTGAAGCGTGGCTACGCCAAGATCGGTCGGCCGGAACTCCG
CATCCACGACCTCCGCGCTGTCGGCGCTACGTTCGCCGCTCAGGCAGGTGCGACGACCAAGGAGCTGATG
GCCCGTCTCGGTCACACGACTCCTAGGATGGCGATGAAGTACCAGATGGCGTCTGAGGCCCGCGACGAGG
CTATCGCTGAGGCGATGTCCAAGCTGGCCAAGACCTCCTGAAACGCAAAAAGCCCCCCTCCCAAGGACAC
TGAGTCCTAAAGAGGGGGGTTTCTTGTCAGTACGCGAAGAACCACGCCTGGCCGCGAGCGCCAGCACCGC
CGCTCTGTGCGGAGACCTGGGCACCAGCCCCGCCGCCGCCAGGAGCATTGCCGTTCCCGCCAGAAATCTA
GACGGTGACCACAACGCGCCCGCTTTGATCGGGGACGTCGAAATATTGGATCGTCGGCACCGTCACGGCC
GTGGGAGGCGGCACGATCCGCGACGTGATGATCGGCCGCATCCCCACGGTGCTGCGCAGTGAGCTCTACG
CCATCCCGGCGTTGATCTGTGCGTTCGCACGCACAGGCCCGGTGTGAGAAGGGTCTCTGACGAGCGGGAG
AACTCCCTATCAG
Features (pLannotate 1.2.2; 14 found; start..end, strand, type, name):
     15..32      +  promoter       tight TRE promoter (fragment): Tet-responsive promoter PTight, consisting of seven tet operator sequences followed by the minimal CMV promoter
     46..64      +  promoter       T7 promoter: promoter for bacteriophage T7 RNA polymerase
     80..1372    +  CDS            purA: PURA_MYCS2 - Experimental evidence at protein level: Swiss-Prot protein existence level 1. Plays an important role in the de novo pathway of purine nucleotide biosynthesis. Catalyzes the first committed step in the biosynthesis of AMP from IMP. From Mycolicibacterium smegmatis (strain ATCC 700084 / mc(2)155) (Mycobacterium smegmatis).
   1394..2080    +  CDS            Dendra2: Dendra2 is a photoconvertible green fluorescent protein published in 2006, derived from Dendronephthya sp.. It has high acid sensitivity.
   2120..2140    +  CDS            FLAG (fragment): FLAG® epitope tag, followed by an enterokinase cleavage site
   2149..2191    +  terminator     T7 terminator (fragment): transcription terminator for bacteriophage T7 RNA polymerase
   2397..3197    +  CDS            ApmR: aminoglycoside 3-N-acetyltransferase type IV ; aac(3)IV; confers resistance to apramycin (Paget and Davies, 1996)
   3264..3281    -  misc_feature   MCS (fragment): pBluescript multiple cloning site
   3322..3910    +  rep_origin     ori: high-copy-number ColE1/pMB1/pBR322/pUC origin of replication
   4078..4106    +  misc_feature   MCS (fragment): pUC18/19 multiple cloning site
   4666..5778    +  CDS            33: VINT_BPML5 - Also known as int. Protein inferred from homology: Swiss-Prot protein existence level 3. Integrase is necessary for integration of the phage into the host genome by site-specific recombination. From Mycobacterium phage L5 (Mycobacteriophage L5).
   5840..5944    -  CDS            32 (fragment): VG32_BPML5 - Protein predicted: Swiss-Prot protein existence level 4. From Mycobacterium phage L5 (Mycobacteriophage L5).
   6000..6104    +  CDS            Y4104_STRCO (fragment): Protein inferred from homology: Swiss-Prot protein existence level 3. From Streptomyces coelicolor (strain ATCC BAA-471 / A3(2) / M145).
   6162..8       +  promoter       tight TRE promoter (fragment) (across the origin): Tet-responsive promoter PTight, consisting of seven tet operator sequences followed by the minimal CMV promoter
