[The description below was written by a language model from this plasmid's Addgene catalogue record and pLannotate feature annotations shown in this document.]
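Description:
pMSR:MSMEG_0759:Dendra is a 6.2 kb bacterial shuttle plasmid built on the pMSR:Dendra backbone, designed to express a Mycobacterium smegmatis gene as a C-terminal fluorescent fusion. It replicates at high copy in E. coli through a ColE1/pUC-type origin and is selected with apramycin via the aac(3)IV acetyltransferase gene. It carries no mycobacterial replication origin. Instead, it encodes the mycobacteriophage L5 integrase, with adjacent L5 sequence, consistent with the catalogue's description of it as an integrating vector that uses the L5 attachment system to insert as a single copy into the mycobacterial chromosome by site-specific recombination.

The insert, MSMEG_0759, is annotated as purA, the adenylosuccinate synthetase that catalyses the first committed step from IMP to AMP in de novo purine biosynthesis. It is joined through a Gly-Ala linker to Dendra2, a green-to-red photoconvertible fluorescent protein, followed by a single FLAG epitope for immunodetection or affinity capture. The catalogue lists the promoter as pmycTetO, a tetracycline-operator-controlled mycobacterial promoter. The short "tight TRE" fragments in the automated annotation most likely reflect its tet operator sequences rather than a mammalian Tet-responsive promoter. A T7 promoter lies between this element and the coding sequence, and a partial T7 terminator follows the tag, so the same cassette can be expressed in T7 polymerase-bearing E. coli, which is the stated purpose.

The gene was inserted by ligation-independent cloning. The plasmid belongs to a systematic mycobacterial resource collection. Its design suits localisation and photoconversion-based tracking of the tagged protein in mycobacteria, although the record does not describe specific experiments.
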