Addgene plasmid #159022: pMSR:MSMEG_0759:Dendra
Purpose: T7 expression of C-term fluorescent fusion in E. coli
Depositing lab: Keith Derbyshire & Joseph Wade. Depositing organization: Wadsworth Center, New York State Department of Health. Publication: A Mycobacterial Systems Resource for the Research Community. Judd JA, Canestrari J, Clark R, Joseph A, Lapierre P, Lasek-Nesselquist E, Mir M, Palumbo M, Smith C, Stone M, Upadhyay A, Wirth SE, Dedrick RM, Meier CG, Russell DA, Dills A, Dove E, Kester J, Wolf ID, Zhu J, Rubin ER, Fortune S, Hatfull GF, Gray TA, Wade JT, Derbyshire KM. mBio. 2021 Mar 2;12(2). pii: mBio.02401-20. doi: 10.1128/mBio.02401-20. PubMed 33653882.
Backbone
  Vector backbone: pMSR:Dendra
  Vector type: Bacterial Expression ; Integrating Mycobacterial Expression Vector attL5
Growth in bacteria
  Bacterial resistance: Apramycin, 25 μg/mL
  Growth temperature: 37°C
  Growth strain: DH5alpha
  Copy number: High Copy
Gene/Insert
  Gene/Insert name: MSMEG_0759
  Species: M. smegmatis
  Promoter: pmycTetO
  Tag / fusion protein: Gly-Ala Linker/Dendra2/1x Flag Tag (C terminal on insert)
  Cloning method: Ligation Independent Cloning
  Sequencing primers: 5′ TGATAGAGTTTGTCCTCCCTATCAG; 3′ TCCATATGCACCTTGACACG
Terms and licenses: Academic/Nonprofit Terms; Industry Terms: Not Available to Industry
Depositor comments: NCBI reference sequence: CP000480.1. 5' cloning site: Ase1, destroyed during cloning. 3' cloning site: HindIII, not destroyed during cloning
How to cite: pMSR:MSMEG_0759:Dendra was a gift from Keith Derbyshire & Joseph Wade (Addgene plasmid # 159022 ; http://n2t.net/addgene:159022 ; RRID:Addgene_159022)
