>Addgene plasmid #159022 | pMSR:MSMEG_0759:Dendra | depositor partial sequence | sequence record 306964 | insert sequence
ATGCCGGCAATCGTGCTCATCGGGGCCCAATGGGGCGACGAGGGCAAAGGTAAAGCCACCGATCTACTCG
GTGGACGCGTGCAGTGGGTAGTTCGCTACCAGGGCGGCAACAACGCGGGACACACCGTCGTGTTGCCCAC
CGGGGAGAACTTCGCGCTGCACCTCATCCCCTCGGGCATCCTCACACCCGGGGTCACCAACGTCATCGGT
AACGGTGTGGTGGTCGACCCGGGCGTGCTGTTGACCGAGCTGAAGGGCCTCGAGGATCGCGGGGTCGACA
CGTCGAACCTGCTGATCTCGGCCGACGCCCATCTGCTGATGCCGTACCACGTCGCGATCGACAAGGTCGT
GGAGCGCTGGGCGGGCAGCAAGAAGATCGGCACCACGGGCCGCGGTATCGGCCCGTGCTACCAGGACAAG
ATCGCGCGCATCGGCATCCGGGTGGCCGACGTGCTCGACGAGCAGGTGCTGGCCGAAAAGATCGAGGCCG
CACTTGAATTCAAGAACCAGGTGCTGGTCAAGATCTACAACCGCAAGGCGCTGGAGCCCGCCGAGGTGCT
CGAGAACCTGCTGGAACAGGCCGAGGGCTTCAAGCATCGCATCGCCGACGCGCGGCTGCTGCTCAACCAG
GCGCTGGAGAACGACGAGGCCGTGCTGCTCGAGGGCTCGCAGGGCACCCTGCTGGATGTCGACCACGGCA
CGTATCCCTTTGTCACGTCGTCGAACCCGACGGCAGGCGGCGCCGCGGTCGGCTCGGGCATCGGGCCCAC
CCGCATCACCACGGTGCTGGGCATCCTCAAGGCGTACACCACGCGCGTCGGCTCCGGTCCGTTCCCCACC
GAACTGTTCGACGAGCACGGCGCCTACCTGGCCAAGACCGGTGGCGAGGTCGGTGTCACGACCGGCCGCG
CCCGTCGATGCGGCTGGTTCGACGCGGTGATCGCGCGCTACGCGACCAGGGTCAACGGCATCACCGACTA
CTTCCTGACCAAGCTCGACGTGCTGTCGAGCCTGGAGACAGTGCCGGTGTGCGTCGGCTACACGGTCGAC
GGCAAGCGTGTCGACGAGATGCCGATGACGCAGTCGGACATCGCCCGCGCCGAGCCCGTCTACGAGGAAC
TGCCGGGCTGGTGGGAGGACATCTCGGGCGCACGCGAGTTCGAGGATCTGCCCGCCAAGGCCCGCGACTA
CGTGCTGCGCCTCGAAGAGCTTGCCGGAGCGTATGTTTCGTGCATCGGTGTGGGGCCGGGCCGGGATCAG
ACCATCGTGCGCCGTGACGTGCTGGCTGCCCGT
